Addgene plasmid #46120: pattB-synaptobrevin-11-QFMD262-475-hsp70
Depositing lab: Christopher Potter. Depositing organization: Johns Hopkins University and School of Medicine. Publication: Improved and expanded Q-system reagents for genetic manipulations. Riabinina O, Luginbuhl D, Marr E, Liu S, Wu MN, Luo L, Potter CJ. Nat Methods. 2015 Jan 12. doi: 10.1038/nmeth.3250. PubMed 25581800.
Backbone
  Vector backbone: pattB
  Backbone size w/o insert (bp): 7400
  Total vector size (bp): 11265
  Modifications to backbone: Introduced synaptobrevin promoter
  Vector type: Insect Expression
  Selectable markers: white
Growth in bacteria
  Bacterial resistance: Ampicillin, 100 μg/mL
  Growth temperature: 37°C
  Growth strain: DH5alpha
  Copy number: Unknown
Gene/Insert
  Gene/Insert name: QFMD262-475 (alt names: QF DNA binding domain; QF middle domain 262-475; QF activation domain)
  Species: Synthetic
  Insert size (bp): 1695
  Cloning method: Restriction Enzyme; 5′ cloning site EcoRI (not destroyed); 3′ cloning site AatII (not destroyed)
  Sequencing primers: 5′ SYBFOR5: TGGAAGACAGTGAAAGAGGC; 3′ hsp70REV-SEQ:GCAAACTCACTCCCTGACA
Terms and licenses: Academic/Nonprofit Terms; Industry Terms: Not Available to Industry
Depositor comments: Please see this additional reference https://www.ncbi.nlm.nih.gov/pubmed/20434990 for more information on the Q-system.
How to cite: pattB-synaptobrevin-11-QFMD262-475-hsp70 was a gift from Christopher Potter (Addgene plasmid # 46120 ; http://n2t.net/addgene:46120 ; RRID:Addgene_46120)
