[The description below was written by a language model from this plasmid's Addgene catalogue record and pLannotate feature annotations shown in this document.]
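Description:
pattB-synaptobrevin-11-QFMD262-475-hsp70 is an 11.3 kb Drosophila transgenesis and insect expression plasmid built on the pattB backbone. It is maintained in E. coli through a high-copy ColE1/pUC-type origin and an ampicillin resistance gene (β-lactamase with its own promoter). The backbone also carries an f1 phage origin and remnants of a cloning-vector polylinker region: lacZα and lacI fragments, the lac promoter and operator, a CAP site, and T7 and T3 promoters. For the fly, it provides a φC31 attB site, which allows integrase-mediated insertion into a genomic attP landing site. It also provides the mini-white gene, whose eye-colour phenotype serves as the marker for transformants. A single loxP site lies just downstream of mini-white.

The payload is a synthetic variant of the Q-system transcriptional activator QF, cloned between EcoRI and AatII. According to the record, it combines the QF DNA-binding domain, part of the middle domain (residues 262–475) and the activation domain. The feature table detects this roughly 1.7 kb coding region as a fragment of Neurospora crassa qa-1F, the quinate-pathway regulator from which QF derives. The backbone was modified to include a synaptobrevin promoter, presumably the largely unannotated region upstream of the coding sequence; the annotated metl fragment there is probably neighbouring Drosophila genomic sequence, although the record does not say so. The name indicates an hsp70 terminator region downstream, but it is not annotated.

The plasmid comes from work on improved Q-system reagents. It appears intended for generating flies that express this truncated QF variant from the synaptobrevin promoter, which would drive QUAS-linked transgenes.
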