Features (pLannotate 1.2.2; 16 found; start..end, strand, type, name):
      4..432     +  rep_origin     f1 ori (sequence partly withheld): f1 bacteriophage origin of replication; arrow indicates direction of (+) strand synthesis
    463..620     -  CDS            lacZα (fragment): LacZα fragment of β-galactosidase; lacZ fragment
    623..641     +  promoter       T7 promoter: promoter for bacteriophage T7 RNA polymerase
    666..4802    +  gene           mini-white: white; This modified version of the white gene lacks part of the first intron.
   4809..4842    -  protein_bind   loxP: Cre-mediated recombination occurs in the 8-bp core sequence (GCATACAT). Cre recombinase
   4856..5602    +  CDS            metl (fragment): METL_DROME - Experimental evidence at protein level: Swiss-Prot protein existence level 1. Probable methyltransferase. From Drosophila melanogaster (Fruit fly).
   6770..8461    +  CDS            qa-1f (fragment): QA1F_NEUCR - Protein predicted: Swiss-Prot protein existence level 4. Transcription activation of genes for enzymes and proteins of quinate metabolism by binding to a 16 base-pair sequence (consensus 5'- GGRTAARYRYTTAYCC-3') in front of each Qa genes. From Neurospora crassa (strain ATCC 24698 / 74-OR23-1A / CBS 708.71 / DSM 1257 / FGSC 987).
   8789..8858    +  protein_bind   attB: attB site for the φC31 integrase (Groth et al., 2000) phage φC31 integrase
   9077..9095    -  promoter       T3 promoter: promoter for bacteriophage T3 RNA polymerase
   9138..9160    -  protein_bind   lac operator (fragment): The lac repressor binds to the lac operator to inhibit transcription in E. coli. This inhibition can be relieved by adding lactose or isopropyl-β-D-thiogalactopyranoside (IPTG). lac repressor encoded by lacI
   9164..9194    -  promoter       lac promoter: promoter for the E. coli lac operon
   9209..9230    -  protein_bind   CAP binding site: CAP binding activates transcription in the presence of cAMP. E. coli catabolite activator protein
   9243..9335    -  CDS            lacI (fragment): lac repressor; lacI; The lac repressor binds to the lac operator to inhibit transcription in E. coli. This inhibition can be relieved by adding lactose or isopropyl-β-D-thiogalactopyranoside (IPTG).
   9518..10106   -  rep_origin     ori: high-copy-number ColE1/pMB1/pBR322/pUC origin of replication
  10277..11137   -  CDS            AmpR: β-lactamase; bla; confers resistance to ampicillin, carbenicillin, and related antibiotics
  11138..11242   -  promoter       AmpR promoter: bla
>Addgene plasmid #46120 | pattB-synaptobrevin-11-QFMD262-475-hsp70 | depositor full sequence | sequence record 65020 | pattB-synaptobrevin-11-QFMD262-475-hsp70 sequence 11265 bps
CTG
[124 nt withheld, positions 4-127]
C
[91 nt withheld, positions 129-219]
A
[49 nt withheld, positions 221-269]
CCTTTGACGTTGGAGTCCACGTTCTTT
[37 nt withheld, positions 297-333]
ACCCTATCTCGGTCTATTCTTTTGATTTATAAGGGATTTTGCCGATTTCGGCCTATTGGTTAAAAAATGA
GCTGATTTAACAAAAATTTAACGCGAATTTTAACAAAATATTAACGCTTACAATTTCCATTCGCCATTCA
GGCTGCGCAACTGTTGGGAAGGGCGATCGGTGCGGGCCTCTTCGCTATTACGCCAGCTGGCGAAAGGGGG
ATGTGCTGCAAGGCGATTAAGTTGGGTAACGCCAGGGTTTTCCCAGTCACGACGTTGTAAAACGACGGCC
AGTGAATTGTAATACGACTCACTATAGGGCGAATTGGGTACGTACCGGGCCCCTAGTATGTATGTAAGTT
AATAAAACCCATTTTTGCGGAAAGTAGATAAAAAAAACATTTTTTTTTTTTACTGCACTGGATATCATTG
AACTTATCTGATCAGTTTTAAATTTACTTCGATCCAAGGGTATTTGATGTACCAGGTTCTTTCGATTACC
TCTCACTCAAAATGACATTCCACTCAAAGTCAGCGCTGTTTGCCTCCTTCTCTGTCCACAGAAATATCGC
CGTCTCTTTCGCCGCTGCGTCCGCTATCTCTTTCGCCACCGTTTGTAGCGTTACGTAGCGTCAATGTCCG
CCTTCAGTTGCATTTTGTCAGCGGTTTCGTGACGAAGCTCCAAGCGGTTTACGCCATCAATTAAACACAA
AGTGCTGTGCCAAAACTCCTCTCGCTTCTTATTTTTGTTTGTTTTTTGAGTGATTGGGGTGGTGATTGGT
TTTGGGTGGGTAAGCAGGGGAAAGTGTGAAAAATCCCGGCAATGGGCCAAGAGGATCAGGAGCTATTAAT
TCGCGGAGGCAGCAAACACCCATCTGCCGAGCATCTGAACAATGTGAGTAGTACATGTGCATACATCTTA
AGTTCACTTGATCTATAGGAACTGCGATTGCAACATCAAATTGTCTGCGGCGTGAGAACTGCGACCCACA
AAAATCCCAAACCGCAATTGCACAAACAAATAGTGACACGAAACAGATTATTCTGGTAGCTGTTCTCGCT
ATATAAGACAATTTTTGAGATCATATCATGATCAAGACATCTAAAGGCATTCATTTTCGACTATATTCTT
TTTTACAAAAAATATAACAACCAGATATTTTAAGCTGATCCTAGATGCACAAAAAATAAATAAAAGTATA
AACCTACTTCGTAGGATACTTCGGGGTACTTTTTGTTCGGGGTTAGATGAGCATAACGCTTGTAGTTGAT
ATTTGAGATCCCCTATCATTGCAGGGTGACAGCGGAGCGGCTTCGCAGAGCTGCATTAACCAGGGCTTCG
GGCAGGCCAAAAACTACGGCACGCTCCGGCCACCCAGTCCGCCGGAGGACTCCGGTTCAGGGAGCGGCCA
ACTAGCCGAGAACCTCACCTATGCCTGGCACAATATGGACATCTTTGGGGCGGTCAATCAGCCGGGCTCC
GGATGGCGGCAGCTGGTCAACCGGACACGCGGACTATTCTGCAACGAGCGACACATACCGGCGCCCAGGA
AACATTTGCTCAAGAACGGTGAGTTTCTATTCGCAGTCGGCTGATCTGTGTGAAATCTTAATAAAGGGTC
CAATTACCAATTTGAAACTCAGTTTGCGGCGTGGCCTATCCGGGCGAACTTTTGGCCGTGATGGGCAGTT
CCGGTGCCGGAAAGACGACCCTGCTGAATGCCCTTGCCTTTCGATCGCCGCAGGGCATCCAAGTATCGCC
ATCCGGGATGCGACTGCTCAATGGCCAACCTGTGGACGCCAAGGAGATGCAGGCCAGGTGCGCCTATGTC
CAGCAGGATGACCTCTTTATCGGCTCCCTAACGGCCAGGGAACACCTGATTTTCCAGGCCATGGTGCGGA
TGCCACGACATCTGACCTATCGGCAGCGAGTGGCCCGCGTGGATCAGGTGATCCAGGAGCTTTCGCTCAG
CAAATGTCAGCACACGATCATCGGTGTGCCCGGCAGGGTGAAAGGTCTGTCCGGCGGAGAAAGGAAGCGT
CTGGCATTCGCCTCCGAGGCACTAACCGATCCGCCGCTTCTGATCTGCGATGAGCCCACCTCCGGACTGG
ACTCATTTACCGCCCACAGCGTCGTCCAGGTGCTGAAGAAGCTGTCGCAGAAGGGCAAGACCGTCATCCT
GACCATTCATCAGCCGTCTTCCGAGCTGTTTGAGCTCTTTGACAAGATCCTTCTGATGGCCGAGGGCAGG
GTAGCTTTCTTGGGCACTCCCAGCGAAGCCGTCGACTTCTTTTCCTAGTGAGTTCGATGTGTTTATTAAG
GGTATCTAGCATTACATTACATCTCAACTCCTATCCAGCGTGGGTGCCCAGTGTCCTACCAACTACAATC
CGGCGGACTTTTACGTACAGGTGTTGGCCGTTGTGCCCGGACGGGAGATCGAGTCCCGTGATCGGATCGC
CAAGATATGCGACAATTTTGCTATTAGCAAAGTAGCCCGGGATATGGAGCAGTTGTTGGCCACCAAAAAT
TTGGAGAAGCCACTGGAGCAGCCGGAGAATGGGTACACCTACAAGGCCACCTGGTTCATGCAGTTCCGGG
CGGTCCTGTGGCGATCCTGGCTGTCGGTGCTCAAGGAACCACTCCTCGTAAAAGTGCGACTTATTCAGAC
AACGGTGAGTGGTTCCAGTGGAAACAAATGATATAACGCTTACAATTCTTGGAAACAAATTCGCTAGATT
TTAGTTAGAATTGCCTGATTCCACACCCTTCTTAGTTTTTTTCAATGAGATGTATAGTTTATAGTTTTGC
AGAAAATAAATAAATTTCATTTAACTCGCGAACATGTTGAAGATATGAATATTAATGAGATGCGAGTAAC
ATTTTAATTTGCAGATGGTTGCCATCTTGATTGGCCTCATCTTTTTGGGCCAACAACTCACGCAAGTGGG
CGTGATGAATATCAACGGAGCCATCTTCCTCTTCCTGACCAACATGACCTTTCAAAACGTCTTTGCCACG
ATAAATGTAAGTCTTGTTTAGAATACATTTGCATATTAATAATTTACTAACTTTCTAATGAATCGATTCG
ATTTAGGTGTTCACCTCAGAGCTGCCAGTTTTTATGAGGGAGGCCCGAAGTCGACTTTATCGCTGTGACA
CATACTTTCTGGGCAAAACGATTGCCGAATTACCGCTTTTTCTCACAGTGCCACTGGTCTTCACGGCGAT
TGCCTATCCGATGATCGGACTGCGGGCCGGAGTGCTGCACTTCTTCAACTGCCTGGCGCTGGTCACTCTG
GTGGCCAATGTGTCAACGTCCTTCGGATATCTAATATCCTGCGCCAGCTCCTCGACCTCGATGGCGCTGT
CTGTGGGTCCGCCGGTTATCATACCATTCCTGCTCTTTGGCGGCTTCTTCTTGAACTCGGGCTCGGTGCC
AGTATACCTCAAATGGTTGTCGTACCTCTCATGGTTCCGTTACGCCAACGAGGGTCTGCTGATTAACCAA
TGGGCGGACGTGGAGCCGGGCGAAATTAGCTGCACATCGTCGAACACCACGTGCCCCAGTTCGGGCAAGG
TCATCCTGGAGACGCTTAACTTCTCCGCCGCCGATCTGCCGCTGGACTACGTGGGTCTGGCCATTCTCAT
CGTGAGCTTCCGGGTGCTCGCATATCTGGCTCTAAGACTTCGGGCCCGACGCAAGGAGTAGCCGACATAT
ATCCGAAATAACTGCTTGTTTTTTTTTTTTACCATTATTACCATCGTGTTTACTGTTTATTGCCCCCTCA
AAAAGCTAATGTAATTATATTTGTGCCAATAAAAACAAGATATGACCTATAGAATACAAGTATTTCCCCT
TCGAACATCCCCACAAGTAGACTTTGGATTTGTCTTCTAACCAAAAGACTTACACACCTGCATACCTTAC
ATCAAAAACTCGTTTATCGCTACATAAAACACCGGGATATATTTTTTATATACATACTTTTCAAATCGCG
CGCCCTCTTCATAATTCACCTCCACCACACCACGTTTCGTAGTTGCTCTTTCGCTGTCTCCCACCCGCTC
TCCGCAACACATTCACCTTTTGTTCGACGACCTTGGAGCGACTGTCGTTAGTTCCGCGCGATTCGGTTCG
CTCAAATGGTTCCGAGTGGTTCATTTCGTCTCAATAGAAATTAGTAATAAATATTTGTATGTACAATTTA
TTTGCTCCAATATATTTGTATATATTTCCCTCACAGCTATATTTATTCTAATTTAATATTATGACTTTTT
AAGGTAATTTTTTGTGACCTGTTCGGAGTGATTAGCGTTACAATTTGAACTGAAAGTGACATCCAGTGTT
TGTTCCTTGTGTAGATGCATCTCAAAAAAATGGTGGGCATAATAGTGTTGTTTATATATATCAAAAATAA
CAACTATAATAATAAGAATACATTTAATTTAGAAAATGCTTGGATTTCACTGGAACTAGGCTAGCATAAC
TTCGTATAATGTATGCTATACGAAGTTATGCTAGCGGATCCGACCTCAAAGATGGAAGCGGAGCAGAAGG
AGCGATTTCAGACAGACGCCCCCAAGTTTTGGGATTCCTTCTACGGCATTCACGACAACCGCTTCTTCAA
GGATCGCCACTGGCTGTTTACGGAGTTCCCCGAACTAGCTCCTCTGGCGGCGGATTCGGCGGTACTGCAA
CCACGTAGCATTTTCGAACTGGGCTGTGGAGTAGGAAACACAATTTTACCCCTTCTACAGTACAGCTCTG
AACCGCAGCTCAAGGTTTTCGGATGTGACTTCTCCGCCCGGGCCATTGAAATCCTGCGAAGCCAACGGCA
GTTCGACGAGAAGCGCTGCGAGGTGTTTGTCATGGATGCCACGCTGGATCATTGGCAGGTGCCCTTCGAG
GAAAACTCACAGGACATTATTGTGATGATTTTTGTGCTGTCCGCAATTGAGCCAAAGAAAATGCAGCGGG
TATTGGACAATTGCTATCGCTACCTGCGTCCCGGTGGCTTGCTCCTCTTCCGCGACTACGGACGATACGA
CCTGGCACAGCTGCGCTTCAAGAGCGGCAAGTGTATGGAGGACAACTTCTACGTGCGAGGCGACGGCACC
ATGGTGTACTTCTTCACGGAGGAAGAACTGCGGGGTATGATGACTCAAGCGGGGCTGCAGGAGGAGCAGC
TCATTGTGGACCGAAGACTGCAAGTTAATCGCTGTCGCGGCTTGAAAATGTACCGCGTGTGGATTCAGAC
AAAGTTCAGGAAACCGCTTTAAATCAATTTAGACGAATAGTTCTGTGCATTTTAAACCTTGTTCAAATCA
ATTGATATAATTATTTACACGATATATTTAAAAATACAAAGTTAAAACTTCAAACTGTAATATTACTAGA
ACTTTGAGCATTTCTTTTTCTTGATGGAAAGCCCGGCTTGTTTTTAAATTTCCCACCCCTTGGCCATCGG
CACTTGGAAATCGCTAAGGAAAAGCTTCTCGCTGGAACACCATTCGCTGCTGGCCATCCAGGCAGCTTTT
TCCCCAAATACACATAACAGTTAGGAAAGCTGCAAGTTTTCGCAGTTGGCCAAAAACGTCGTAAGTGAAA
ATTTTCCTGGTGCTGCGTAAAAAAATTCGTAAAATATTAGTTAAGCCTGGTTTTTGTAAACTCAAGTTGC
CCGAGCAAAAGTAAAGTGATTCTGATCAAAAGTGCTAAAACTGATTGATTAGGAAAACGAAGATCAAACG
AAATGTCAACCAAAGTCAGCGAAAACCCTTGTCGTGCAGAATTTCATTGATTTTTTCTTCTGAGCCCACG
TTGGCCAGTTGGGCACTTGAAATTATTTTTAAAACGTTTTGCATTTTGAAGACATCTTAGGTGCCCCTGG
GGGTATGCAACGGAAATGAGGAAGGACATGCCTCATGGCTGGGCGTGTTGCTGCCACCCAAATAGTCCTC
TTACGTCCCAATTAGAATCCCATAGCTGCCCATTTCAAGCATTAACCGATGTACTAAAAATAGTTGCAAC
TATTTTCGCACTCTATTCAGCAGCAGTTCCAGCGCTGAGCCAGAAAATTCCTGCGAAAGGCTGTCGTGGC
AAGTGTTACCCGCACACATACACATCATCCAGATCCAGCCAATCCCCCCGTGGAGTGGAGTGAATTTTCA
TTGACGACGGGGCGAAAAAGCTCTGGCGGAAGAGCGACAGAGAGAGAGAGAAACAGAGAGAGAGAGAGAG
AAGCGGCACTGAGAGCGCAACCCTCTAGAACAAAAACAACGAAACAGAGTTCAGCTGCACCACCACCCAC
TACCTACACCACCAACGCCACCACCGCCCACTGACCATCCCACATCCCGACCTGCGCCAGTGGAAGACAG
TGAAAGAGGCCAAGTGCATCGTGCATAGAGTACCTTCATCCTAATCATCGACAGCCGAATTCCAACATGC
CACCCAAGCGCAAAACGCTTAACGCTGCGGCTGAGGCTAACGCTCATGCCGACGGACACGCCGACGGAAA
CGCCGACGGACACGTGGCCAATACGGCCGCGTCCTCGAATAATGCGAGGTTCGCTGATCTCACTAACATC
GATACTCCGGGTCTGGGACCCACAACTACGACCCTGCTCGTGGAACCAGCACGCTCAAAGCGTCAACGAG
TGTCCCGCGCATGCGACCAGTGCCGTGCAGCCCGAGAGAAATGCGACGGAATACAGCCTGCGTGTTTCCC
GTGCGTTTCCCAGGGAAGGTCCTGCACTTATCAGGCTTCGCCGAAAAAGAGGGGAGTTCAAACCGGTTAT
ATTCGTACGCTGGAGCTCGCCCTCGCCTGGATGTTTGAAAATGTCGCGCGTTCCGAAGATGCCTTGCATA
ACCTCCTCGTCCGTGACGCCGGACAAGGATCAGCTCTGCTCGTTGGTAAAGATTCGCCGGCTGCCGAGCG
ACTCCATGCCCGTTGGGCTACTAGCCGTGTCAATAAGAGCATTACCCGCCTCCTCCTGCCTCCTAACCAC
TGGCGTTTGTTGGACATTTATTTCTCGTATACCCATTCGTGGCTTCCAATTTTGGAAAAAAAGGATATGT
ATCAGGCTCTCTACCAATACAGCGAGCAGGGAAGCCTCCTTCCGTCGGCGAACGTTGAAAGCGGTGTACA
TGCTGAACTGTGGTCAGCGTTGGCGCTTGCGTCGTTTCAAGCCGCTGCGACCGCCGCGTCCAGCGCGACG
GGACCTGCAAGCGCAGCTCACGGACACGATAATGCGATCAACCCGAGTCCCGCGGATATTTCGGATACGG
CAAGGAAACTCATCCCTCTTGAATCGGGACCATTTCAAGTCCAGCATTGCAGGGCTCTCTTGTTGTTGTG
CCTGGTTAGCCTCGGACGCGACGACTGGGAATCGGCCTGGCTGCTTGTTGGTTTCGCCGTCCGTGTCTTG
TTGGTGGTTCGTACACAGCTGCCCCCAGACGATGATCGTCCAAGGCCCCGGATGAGGGCTTTGCTCGTGG
CCTGTTTTATTGTTGACACGATCGTCTCCATGCGCCATAATGTCCCGGCTCACCTGAAACCCGATGATAT
TGCTGATTTGCCGCTGCCAGAGGATGGCCAGGATCAGTGGGAACCTTGGACCCCCTGCGAAGGTTTGCGT
CAGTTGGAGCTCCCTCCTACCGCCACGGCTACGGCCTCGATAATGCCGCACGTGATGGAGCAGCCTCTCA
GTACCAGCATTAACCCCGTCAACGACCGCTTCAACGGTATTCCCAACCCCACTCCGTATAACTCCGATGC
AGCTCTCGATGCTATCACTCAGACCAACGATTATGGAAGCGTAAATACACATGGTATCCTCTCTACTTAC
CCGCCACCGGCTACGCACCTTAATGAAGCTTCCGTCGCTCTCGCTCCCGGTGGCGCCCCCCCCCGACCGC
CTCCTCCGTATGTTGACAGCACGACCAATCACCCGCCGTACCACTCGAATCTGGTTCCAATGGCGAACTT
TGGTTACTCGACCGTTGATTACGATGCCATGGTTGACGATTTGGCTAGCATTGAATACACGGACGCTGTG
GATGTCGACCCACAGTTTATGACCAATCTGGGATTCGTTCCTGGATGTAACTTCTCCGACATTAATACAT
ACGAACAGTGATGACGTCTATCGATACCGTCGACTAAAGCCAAATAGAAAATTATTCAGTTCCTGGCTTA
AGTTTTTAAAAGTGATATTATTTATTTGGTTGTAACCAACCAAAAGAATGTAAATAACTAATACATAATT
ATGTTAGTTTTAAGTTAGCAACAAATTGATTTTAGCTATATTAGCTACTTGGTTAATAAATAGAATATAT
TTATTTAAAGATAATTGCGTTTTTATTGTCAGGGAGTGAGTTTGCTTAAAAACTCGTTTAGATCCGCGGC
CGCGGCTCGAGGGTACCTCTAGAGATCCACTAGTGTCGACGATGTAGGTCACGGTCTCGAAGCCGCGGTG
CGGGTGCCAGGGCGTGCCCTTGGGCTCCCCGGGCGCGTACTCCACCTCACCCATCTGGTCCATCATGATG
AACGGGTCGAGGTGGCGGTAGTTGATCCCGGCGAACGCGCGGCGCACCGGGAAGCCCTCGCCCTCGAAAC
CGCTGGGCGCGGTGGTCACGGTGAGCACGGGACGTGCGACGGCGTCGGCGGGTGCGGATACGCGGGGCAG
CGTCAGCGGGTTCTCGACGGTCACGGCGGGCATGTCGACACTAGTTCTAGCCAGCTTTTGTTCCCTTTAG
TGAGGGTTAATTTCGAGCTTGGCGTAATCATGGTCATAGCTGTTTCCTGTGTGAAATTGTTATCCGCTCA
CAATTCCACACAACATACGAGCCGGAAGCATAAAGTGTAAAGCCTGGGGTGCCTAATGAGTGAGCTAACT
CACATTAATTGCGTTGCGCTCACTGCCCGCTTTCCAGTCGGGAAACCTGTCGTGCCAGCTGCATTAATGA
ATCGGCCAACGCGCGGGGAGAGGCGGTTTGCGTATTGGGCGCTCTTCCGCTTCCTCGCTCACTGACTCGC
TGCGCTCGGTCGTTCGGCTGCGGCGAGCGGTATCAGCTCACTCAAAGGCGGTAATACGGTTATCCACAGA
ATCAGGGGATAACGCAGGAAAGAACATGTGAGCAAAAGGCCAGCAAAAGGCCAGGAACCGTAAAAAGGCC
GCGTTGCTGGCGTTTTTCCATAGGCTCCGCCCCCCTGACGAGCATCACAAAAATCGACGCTCAAGTCAGA
GGTGGCGAAACCCGACAGGACTATAAAGATACCAGGCGTTTCCCCCTGGAAGCTCCCTCGTGCGCTCTCC
TGTTCCGACCCTGCCGCTTACCGGATACCTGTCCGCCTTTCTCCCTTCGGGAAGCGTGGCGCTTTCTCAT
AGCTCACGCTGTAGGTATCTCAGTTCGGTGTAGGTCGTTCGCTCCAAGCTGGGCTGTGTGCACGAACCCC
CCGTTCAGCCCGACCGCTGCGCCTTATCCGGTAACTATCGTCTTGAGTCCAACCCGGTAAGACACGACTT
ATCGCCACTGGCAGCAGCCACTGGTAACAGGATTAGCAGAGCGAGGTATGTAGGCGGTGCTACAGAGTTC
TTGAAGTGGTGGCCTAACTACGGCTACACTAGAAGGACAGTATTTGGTATCTGCGCTCTGCTGAAGCCAG
TTACCTTCGGAAAAAGAGTTGGTAGCTCTTGATCCGGCAAACAAACCACCGCTGGTAGCGGTGGTTTTTT
TGTTTGCAAGCAGCAGATTACGCGCAGAAAAAAAGGATCTCAAGAAGATCCTTTGATCTTTTCTACGGGG
TCTGACGCTCAGTGGAACGAAAACTCACGTTAAGGGATTTTGGTCATGAGATTATCAAAAAGGATCTTCA
CCTAGATCCTTTTAAATTAAAAATGAAGTTTTAAATCAATCTAAAGTATATATGAGTAAACTTGGTCTGA
CAGTTACCAATGCTTAATCAGTGAGGCACCTATCTCAGCGATCTGTCTATTTCGTTCATCCATAGTTGCC
TGACTCCCCGTCGTGTAGATAACTACGATACGGGAGGGCTTACCATCTGGCCCCAGTGCTGCAATGATAC
CGCGAGACCCACGCTCACCGGCTCCAGATTTATCAGCAATAAACCAGCCAGCCGGAAGGGCCGAGCGCAG
AAGTGGTCCTGCAACTTTATCCGCCTCCATCCAGTCTATTAATTGTTGCCGGGAAGCTAGAGTAAGTAGT
TCGCCAGTTAATAGTTTGCGCAACGTTGTTGCCATTGCTACAGGCATCGTGGTGTCACGCTCGTCGTTTG
GTATGGCTTCATTCAGCTCCGGTTCCCAACGATCAAGGCGAGTTACATGATCCCCCATGTTGTGCAAAAA
AGCGGTTAGCTCCTTCGGTCCTCCGATCGTTGTCAGAAGTAAGTTGGCCGCAGTGTTATCACTCATGGTT
ATGGCAGCACTGCATAATTCTCTTACTGTCATGCCATCCGTAAGATGCTTTTCTGTGACTGGTGAGTACT
CAACCAAGTCATTCTGAGAATAGTGTATGCGGCGACCGAGTTGCTCTTGCCCGGCGTCAATACGGGATAA
TACCGCGCCACATAGCAGAACTTTAAAAGTGCTCATCATTGGAAAACGTTCTTCGGGGCGAAAACTCTCA
AGGATCTTACCGCTGTTGAGATCCAGTTCGATGTAACCCACTCGTGCACCCAACTGATCTTCAGCATCTT
TTACTTTCACCAGCGTTTCTGGGTGAGCAAAAACAGGAAGGCAAAATGCCGCAAAAAAGGGAATAAGGGC
GACACGGAAATGTTGAATACTCATACTCTTCCTTTTTCAATATTATTGAAGCATTTATCAGGGTTATTGT
CTCATGAGCGGATACATATTTGAATGTATTTAGAAAAATAAACAAATAGGGGTTCCGCGCACATTTCCCC
GAAAAGTGCCAC
