>Addgene plasmid #46120 | pattB-synaptobrevin-11-QFMD262-475-hsp70 | addgene partial sequence | sequence record 68108 | SYBFOR5 5'-TGGAAGACAGTGAAAGAGGC-3'
ATCATCGACAGCCGAATTCCAACATGCCACCCAAGCGCAAAACGCTTAACGCTGCGGCTGAGGCTAACGC
TCATGCCGACGGACACGCCGACGGAAACGCCGACGGACACGTGGCCAATACGGCCGCGTCCTCGAATAAT
GCGAGGTTCGCTGATCTCACTAACATCGATACTCCGGGTCTGGGACCCACAACTACGACCCTGCTCGTGG
AACCAGCACGCTCAAAGCGTCAACGAGTGTCCCGCGCATGCGACCAGTGCCGTGCAGCCCGAGAGAAATG
CGACGGAATACAGCCTGCGTGTTTCCCGTGCGTTTCCCAGGGAAGGTCCTGCACTTATCAGGCTTCGCCG
AAAAAGAGGGGAGTTCAAACCGGTTATATTCGTACGCTGGAGCTCGCCCTCGCCTGGATGTTTGAAAATG
TCGCGCGTTCCGAAGATGCCTTGCATAACCTCCTCGTCCGTGACGCCGGACAAGGATCAGCTCTGCTCGT
TGGTAAAGATTCGCCGGCTGCCGAGCGACTCCATGCCCGTTGGGCTACTAGCCGTGTCAATAAGAGCATT
ACCCGCCTCCTCCTGCCTCCTAACCACTGGCGTTTGTTGGACATTTATTTCTCGTATACCCATTCGTGGC
TTCCAATTTTGGAAAAAAAGGATATGTATCAGGCTCTCTACCAATACAGCGAGCAGGGAAGCCTCCTTCC
GTCGGCGAACGTTGAAAGCGGTGTACATGCTGAACTGTGGTCAGCGTTGGCGCTTGCGTCGTTTCAAGCC
GCTGCGACCGCCGCGTCCAGCGCGACGGGACCTGCAAGCGCAGCTCACGGACACGATAATGCGATCAACC
CGAGTCCCGCGGATATTTCGGATACGGCAAGGAAACTCATCCCTCTTGAATCGGGACCATTTCA
