>Addgene plasmid #46120 | pattB-synaptobrevin-11-QFMD262-475-hsp70 | addgene partial sequence | sequence record 68240 | hsp70REV-SEQ 5'-GCAAACTCACTCCCTGACA-3'
AATATATTCTATTTATTAACCAAGTAGCTAATATAGCTAAAATCAATTTGTTGCTAACTTAAAACTAACA
TAATTATGTATTAGTTATTTACATTCTTTTGGTTGGTTACAACCAAATAAATAATATCACTTTTAAAAAC
TTAAGCCAGGAACTGAATAATTTTCTATTTGGCTTTAGTCGACGGTATCGATAGACGTCATCACTGTTCG
TATGTATTAATGTCGGAGAAGTTACATCCAGGAACGAATCCCAGATTGGTCATAAACTGTGGGTCGACAT
CCACAGCGTCCGTGTATTCAATGCTAGCCAAATCGTCAACCATGGCATCGTAATCAACGGTCGAGTAACC
AAAGTTCGCCATTGGAACCAGATTCGAGTGGTACGGCGGGTGATTGGTCGTGCTGTCAACATACGGAGGA
GGCGGTCGGGGGGGGGCGCCACCGGGAGCGAGAGCGACGGAAGCTTCATTAAGGTGCGTAGCCGGTGGCG
GGTAAGTAGAGAGGATACCATGTGTATTTACGCTTCCATAATCGTTGGTCTGAGTGATAGCATCGAGAGC
TGCATCGGANTTATACGGAGTGGGGTTGGGAATACCGTTGAAGCGGTCGTTGACGGGGTTAATGCTGGTA
CTGAGAGGCTGCTCCATCACGTGCGGCATTATCGAGGCCGTANCCGTGGCGGTAGGAGGGAGCTCCAACT
GACGCAAACCTTCGCAGGGGGTCCAAGGTTCCCACTGATCCTGGCCATCCTCTGGCAGCGGCAAATCAGC
AATATCATCGGGTTTCAGGTGAGCCGGGACATTATGGCGCATGGAGACGATCGTGTCAACAATAAAACA
